Addgene plasmid #76226: MYO3A gRNA (BRDN0001146256)
Purpose: 3rd generation lentiviral gRNA plasmid targeting human MYO3A
Depositing lab: John Doench & David Root. Depositing organization: Broad Institute. Publication: Optimized sgRNA design to maximize activity and minimize off-target effects of CRISPR-Cas9. Doench JG, Fusi N, Sullender M, Hegde M, Vaimberg EW, Donovan KF, Smith I, Tothova Z, Wilen C, Orchard R, Virgin HW, Listgarten J, Root DE. Nat Biotechnol. 2016 Jan 18. doi: 10.1038/nbt.3437. PubMed 26780180.
Backbone
  Vector backbone: lentiGuide-Puro
  Backbone manufacturer: Zhang Lab (Addgene plasmid # 52963)
  Vector type: Mammalian Expression, Lentiviral, CRISPR
  Selectable markers: Puromycin
Growth in bacteria
  Bacterial resistance: Ampicillin, 100 μg/mL
  Growth temperature: 37°C
  Growth strain: DH5alpha
  Copy number: High Copy
Gene/Insert
  Gene/Insert name: MYO3A (alt names: MYO3A; NM_017433.4)
  gRNA/shRNA sequence: CACCGTCGGAACACATCCGT
  Species: H. sapiens (human)
  Entrez Gene: MYO3A (a.k.a. DFNB30)
  Promoter: hU6
  Cloning method: Unknown
  Sequencing primers: 5′ U6-F; 3′ pS2-R
Terms and licenses: Academic/Nonprofit Terms; Industry Terms: Not Available to Industry
Depositor comments: The gRNA was designed to target the following Genbank reference sequence(s): NM_017433.4. Note that this plasmid does NOT contain Cas9. It should be used in conjunction with lentiCas9-Blast (Addgene #52962) or otherwise with cell lines already expressing Cas9. Browse the full kinome gRNA library at http://www.addgene.org/pooled-library/broadgpp-human-kinome/ or visit http://www.broadinstitute.org/rnai/public/ for detailed protocols and information.
How to cite: MYO3A gRNA (BRDN0001146256) was a gift from John Doench & David Root (Addgene plasmid # 76226 ; http://n2t.net/addgene:76226 ; RRID:Addgene_76226)
