[The description below was written by a language model from this plasmid's Addgene catalogue record and the feature table of its GenBank file.]
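Description:
MYO3A gRNA (BRDN0001146256) is a third-generation lentiviral CRISPR guide plasmid of 8,323 bp built on the lentiGuide-Puro backbone. It expresses a single guide RNA against human MYO3A (also known as DFNB30), designed against the NM_017433.4 reference transcript. In bacteria it is maintained as a high-copy plasmid through a ColE1/pUC-type origin and selected with ampicillin via the beta-lactamase gene. An f1 origin, an SV40 origin and poly(A) signal, and lac/T7/T3 promoter remnants are also present in the backbone.

The lentiviral transfer cassette begins with an RSV promoter fused to a truncated HIV-1 5' LTR, which drives Tat-independent production of the genomic RNA in packaging cells. This is followed by the Psi packaging signal and the Rev response element for Rev-dependent nuclear export. The cassette ends in a U3-deleted, self-inactivating 3' LTR. Within this unit, the human U6 RNA polymerase III promoter transcribes the MYO3A-specific spacer joined to the Streptococcus pyogenes Cas9 gRNA scaffold. The annotated cPPT/CTS element, which aids nuclear import of the viral genome, lies just after the scaffold. Downstream, an EF-1-alpha promoter with its intron A drives puromycin N-acetyltransferase for selection of transduced mammalian cells, and a WPRE enhances transcript expression.

The plasmid does not encode Cas9, so it is intended for use alongside a separate Cas9 vector such as lentiCas9-Blast, or in cells already expressing Cas9, to disrupt MYO3A. It belongs to a human kinome gRNA collection associated with work on optimised sgRNA design for higher on-target activity and fewer off-target effects.
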