LOCUS       Exported 8323 bp ds-DNA circular SYN 13-MAY-2021
DEFINITION  3rd generation lentiviral gRNA plasmid targeting human MYO3A.
ACCESSION   .
VERSION     .
KEYWORDS    MYO3A gRNA (BRDN0001146256)
SOURCE      synthetic DNA construct
  ORGANISM  synthetic DNA construct
REFERENCE   1 (bases 1 to 8323)
  AUTHORS   Doench JG, Fusi N, Sullender M, Hegde M, Vaimberg EW, Donovan KF,
            Smith I, Tothova Z, Wilen C, Orchard R, Virgin HW, Listgarten J,
            Root DE
  TITLE     Optimized sgRNA design to maximize activity and minimize off-target
            effects of CRISPR-Cas9.
  JOURNAL   Nat Biotechnol. 2016 Jan 18. doi: 10.1038/nbt.3437.
  PUBMED    26780180
REFERENCE   2 (bases 1 to 8323)
  AUTHORS   .
  TITLE     Direct Submission
  JOURNAL   Exported May 13, 2021 from SnapGene Server 1.1.58
            http://www.snapgene.com
FEATURES             Location/Qualifiers
     source          1..8323
                     /organism="synthetic DNA construct"
                     /mol_type="other DNA"
     promoter        87..1265
                     /label=EF-1-alpha promoter
                     /note="strong constitutive promoter for human elongation
                     factor EF-1-alpha"
     intron          318..1256
                     /label=EF-1-alpha intron A
                     /note="intron upstream of the start codon of human
                     EF-1-alpha"
     primer_bind     1213..1233
                     /label=EF1a-F
                     /note="Human elongation factor-1a promoter, forward primer"
     CDS             1278..1877
                     /codon_start=1
                     /gene="pac from Streptomyces alboniger"
                     /product="puromycin N-acetyltransferase"
                     /label=PuroR
                     /note="confers resistance to puromycin"
                     /translation="MTEYKPTVRLATRDDVPRAVRTLAAAFADYPATRHTVDPDRHIER
                     VTELQELFLTRVGLDIGKVWVADDGAAVAVWTTPESVEAGAVFAEIGPRMAELSGSRLA
                     AQQQMEGLLAPHRPKEPAWFLATVGVSPDHQGKGLGSAVVLPGVEAAERAGVPAFLETS
                     APRNLPFYERLGFTVTADVEVPEGPRTWCMTRKPGA"
     primer_bind     complement(1278..1297)
                     /label=Puro-R
                     /note="Puromycin resistance gene, reverse primer. Also
                     called puro-variant-R"
     primer_bind     1774..1794
                     /label=Puro-F
                     /note="Puromycin resistance gene, forward primer"
     misc_feature    1893..2481
                     /label=WPRE
                     /note="woodchuck hepatitis virus posttranscriptional
                     regulatory element"
     primer_bind     complement(1946..1966)
                     /label=WPRE-R
                     /note="WPRE, reverse primer"
     CDS             complement(2364..2375)
                     /codon_start=1
                     /product="Factor Xa recognition and cleavage site"
                     /label=Factor Xa site
                     /translation="IEGR"
     LTR             2553..2786
                     /label=3' LTR (Delta-U3)
                     /note="self-inactivating 3' long terminal repeat (LTR) from
                     HIV-1"
     polyA_signal    2864..2985
                     /label=SV40 poly(A) signal
                     /note="SV40 polyadenylation signal"
     primer_bind     complement(2901..2920)
                     /label=SV40pA-R
                     /note="SV40 polyA, reverse primer"
     primer_bind     2955..2974
                     /label=EBV-rev
                     /note="SV40 polyA terminator, reverse primer"
     rep_origin      3025..3160
                     /label=SV40 ori
                     /note="SV40 origin of replication"
     primer_bind     3087..3106
                     /label=SV40pro-F
                     /note="SV40 promoter/origin, forward primer"
     primer_bind     complement(3180..3199)
                     /label=T7
                     /note="T7 promoter, forward primer"
     promoter        complement(3181..3199)
                     /label=T7 promoter
                     /note="promoter for bacteriophage T7 RNA polymerase"
     primer_bind     complement(3209..3226)
                     /label=M13 Forward
                     /note="In lacZ gene. Also called M13-F20 or M13 (-21)
                     Forward"
     primer_bind     complement(3209..3225)
                     /label=M13 fwd
                     /note="common sequencing primer, one of multiple similar
                     variants"
     primer_bind     complement(3218..3240)
                     /label=M13/pUC Forward
                     /note="In lacZ gene"
     rep_origin      3367..3822
                     /direction=RIGHT
                     /label=f1 ori
                     /note="f1 bacteriophage origin of replication; arrow
                     indicates direction of (+) strand synthesis"
     primer_bind     complement(3454..3473)
                     /label=F1ori-R
                     /note="F1 origin, reverse primer"
     primer_bind     3664..3685
                     /label=F1ori-F
                     /note="F1 origin, forward primer"
     promoter        3848..3952
                     /gene="bla"
                     /label=AmpR promoter
     CDS             3953..4813
                     /codon_start=1
                     /gene="bla"
                     /product="beta-lactamase"
                     /label=AmpR
                     /note="confers resistance to ampicillin, carbenicillin, and
                     related antibiotics"
                     /translation="MSIQHFRVALIPFFAAFCLPVFAHPETLVKVKDAEDQLGARVGYI
                     ELDLNSGKILESFRPEERFPMMSTFKVLLCGAVLSRIDAGQEQLGRRIHYSQNDLVEYS
                     PVTEKHLTDGMTVRELCSAAITMSDNTAANLLLTTIGGPKELTAFLHNMGDHVTRLDRW
                     EPELNEAIPNDERDTTMPVAMATTLRKLLTGELLTLASRQQLIDWMEADKVAGPLLRSA
                     LPAGWFIADKSGAGERGSRGIIAALGPDGKPSRIVVIYTTGSQATMDERNRQIAEIGAS
                     LIKHW"
     primer_bind     complement(4171..4190)
                     /label=Amp-R
                     /note="Ampicillin resistance gene, reverse primer"
     rep_origin      4984..5572
                     /direction=RIGHT
                     /label=ori
                     /note="high-copy-number ColE1/pMB1/pBR322/pUC origin of
                     replication"
     primer_bind     5473..5492
                     /label=pBR322ori-F
                     /note="pBR322 origin, forward primer"
     primer_bind     5726..5743
                     /label=L4440
                     /note="L4440 vector, forward primer"
     protein_bind    5860..5881
                     /label=CAP binding site
                     /bound_moiety="E. coli catabolite activator protein"
                     /note="CAP binding activates transcription in the presence
                     of cAMP."
     promoter        5896..5926
                     /label=lac promoter
                     /note="promoter for the E. coli lac operon"
     protein_bind    5934..5950
                     /label=lac operator
                     /bound_moiety="lac repressor encoded by lacI"
                     /note="The lac repressor binds to the lac operator to
                     inhibit transcription in E. coli. This inhibition can be
                     relieved by adding lactose or
                     isopropyl-beta-D-thiogalactopyranoside (IPTG)."
     primer_bind     5939..5961
                     /label=M13/pUC Reverse
                     /note="In lacZ gene"
     primer_bind     5958..5974
                     /label=M13 rev
                     /note="common sequencing primer, one of multiple similar
                     variants"
     primer_bind     5958..5974
                     /label=M13 Reverse
                     /note="In lacZ gene. Also called M13-rev"
     primer_bind     5993..6013
                     /label=T3
                     /note="T3 promoter, forward primer"
     promoter        5995..6013
                     /label=T3 promoter
                     /note="promoter for bacteriophage T3 RNA polymerase"
     promoter        6041..6267
                     /label=RSV promoter
                     /note="Rous sarcoma virus enhancer/promoter"
     LTR             6268..6448
                     /label=5' LTR (truncated)
                     /note="truncated 5' long terminal repeat (LTR) from HIV-1"
     misc_feature    6495..6620
                     /label=HIV-1 Psi
                     /note="packaging signal of human immunodeficiency virus
                     type 1"
     misc_feature    7113..7346
                     /label=RRE
                     /note="The Rev response element (RRE) of HIV-1 allows for
                     Rev-dependent mRNA export from the nucleus to the
                     cytoplasm."
     CDS             7531..7575
                     /codon_start=1
                     /product="antigenic peptide corresponding to amino acids
                     655 to 669 of the HIV envelope protein gp41 (Lutje Hulsik
                     et al., 2013)"
                     /label=gp41 peptide
                     /note="recognized by the 2H10 single-chain llama nanobody"
                     /translation="KNEQELLELDKWASL"
     promoter        7753..7993
                     /label=U6 promoter
                     /note="RNA polymerase III promoter for human U6 snRNA"
     primer_bind     7753..7773
                     /label=hU6-F
                     /note="Human U6 promoter, forward primer"
     primer_bind     7924..7943
                     /label=LKO.1 5'
                     /note="Human U6 promoter, forward primer"
     misc_RNA        8023..8098
                     /label=gRNA scaffold
                     /note="guide RNA scaffold for the Streptococcus pyogenes
                     CRISPR/Cas9 system"
     misc_feature    8154..8271
                     /label=cPPT/CTS
                     /note="central polypurine tract and central termination
                     sequence of HIV-1"
ORIGIN
        1 cccgggtgca aagatggata aagttttaaa cagagaggaa tctttgcagc taatggacct
       61 tctaggtctt gaaaggagtg ggaattggct ccggtgcccg tcagtgggca gagcgcacat
      121 cgcccacagt ccccgagaag ttggggggag gggtcggcaa ttgatccggt gcctagagaa
      181 ggtggcgcgg ggtaaactgg gaaagtgatg tcgtgtactg gctccgcctt tttcccgagg
      241 gtgggggaga accgtatata agtgcagtag tcgccgtgaa cgttcttttt cgcaacgggt
      301 ttgccgccag aacacaggta agtgccgtgt gtggttcccg cgggcctggc ctctttacgg
      361 gttatggccc ttgcgtgcct tgaattactt ccacctggct gcagtacgtg attcttgatc
      421 ccgagcttcg ggttggaagt gggtgggaga gttcgaggcc ttgcgcttaa ggagcccctt
      481 cgcctcgtgc ttgagttgag gcctggcctg ggcgctgggg ccgccgcgtg cgaatctggt
      541 ggcaccttcg cgcctgtctc gctgctttcg ataagtctct agccatttaa aatttttgat
      601 gacctgctgc gacgcttttt ttctggcaag atagtcttgt aaatgcgggc caagatctgc
      661 acactggtat ttcggttttt ggggccgcgg gcggcgacgg ggcccgtgcg tcccagcgca
      721 catgttcggc gaggcggggc ctgcgagcgc ggccaccgag aatcggacgg gggtagtctc
      781 aagctggccg gcctgctctg gtgcctggcc tcgcgccgcc gtgtatcgcc ccgccctggg
      841 cggcaaggct ggcccggtcg gcaccagttg cgtgagcgga aagatggccg cttcccggcc
      901 ctgctgcagg gagctcaaaa tggaggacgc ggcgctcggg agagcgggcg ggtgagtcac
      961 ccacacaaag gaaaagggcc tttccgtcct cagccgtcgc ttcatgtgac tccacggagt
     1021 accgggcgcc gtccaggcac ctcgattagt tctcgagctt ttggagtacg tcgtctttag
     1081 gttgggggga ggggttttat gcgatggagt ttccccacac tgagtgggtg gagactgaag
     1141 ttaggccagc ttggcacttg atgtaattct ccttggaatt tgcccttttt gagtttggat
     1201 cttggttcat tctcaagcct cagacagtgg ttcaaagttt ttttcttcca tttcaggtgt
     1261 cgtgacgtac ggccaccatg accgagtaca agcccacggt gcgcctcgcc acccgcgacg
     1321 acgtccccag ggccgtacgc accctcgccg ccgcgttcgc cgactacccc gccacgcgcc
     1381 acaccgtcga tccggaccgc cacatcgagc gggtcaccga gctgcaagaa ctcttcctca
     1441 cgcgcgtcgg gctcgacatc ggcaaggtgt gggtcgcgga cgacggcgcc gccgtggcgg
     1501 tctggaccac gccggagagc gtcgaagcgg gggcggtgtt cgccgagatc ggcccgcgca
     1561 tggccgagtt gagcggttcc cggctggccg cgcagcaaca gatggaaggc ctcctggcgc
     1621 cgcaccggcc caaggagccc gcgtggttcc tggccaccgt cggagtctcg cccgaccacc
     1681 agggcaaggg tctgggcagc gccgtcgtgc tccccggagt ggaggcggcc gagcgcgccg
     1741 gggtgcccgc cttcctggag acctccgcgc cccgcaacct ccccttctac gagcggctcg
     1801 gcttcaccgt caccgccgac gtcgaggtgc ccgaaggacc gcgcacctgg tgcatgaccc
     1861 gcaagcccgg tgcctgaacg cgttaagtcg acaatcaacc tctggattac aaaatttgtg
     1921 aaagattgac tggtattctt aactatgttg ctccttttac gctatgtgga tacgctgctt
     1981 taatgccttt gtatcatgct attgcttccc gtatggcttt cattttctcc tccttgtata
     2041 aatcctggtt gctgtctctt tatgaggagt tgtggcccgt tgtcaggcaa cgtggcgtgg
     2101 tgtgcactgt gtttgctgac gcaaccccca ctggttgggg cattgccacc acctgtcagc
     2161 tcctttccgg gactttcgct ttccccctcc ctattgccac ggcggaactc atcgccgcct
     2221 gccttgcccg ctgctggaca ggggctcggc tgttgggcac tgacaattcc gtggtgttgt
     2281 cggggaaatc atcgtccttt ccttggctgc tcgcctgtgt tgccacctgg attctgcgcg
     2341 ggacgtcctt ctgctacgtc ccttcggccc tcaatccagc ggaccttcct tcccgcggcc
     2401 tgctgccggc tctgcggcct cttccgcgtc ttcgccttcg ccctcagacg agtcggatct
     2461 ccctttgggc cgcctccccg cgtcgacttt aagaccaatg acttacaagg cagctgtaga
     2521 tcttagccac tttttaaaag aaaagggggg actggaaggg ctaattcact cccaacgaag
     2581 acaagatctg ctttttgctt gtactgggtc tctctggtta gaccagatct gagcctggga
     2641 gctctctggc taactaggga acccactgct taagcctcaa taaagcttgc cttgagtgct
     2701 tcaagtagtg tgtgcccgtc tgttgtgtga ctctggtaac tagagatccc tcagaccctt
     2761 ttagtcagtg tggaaaatct ctagcagtac gtatagtagt tcatgtcatc ttattattca
     2821 gtatttataa cttgcaaaga aatgaatatc agagagtgag aggaacttgt ttattgcagc
     2881 ttataatggt tacaaataaa gcaatagcat cacaaatttc acaaataaag catttttttc
     2941 actgcattct agttgtggtt tgtccaaact catcaatgta tcttatcatg tctggctcta
     3001 gctatcccgc ccctaactcc gcccatcccg cccctaactc cgcccagttc cgcccattct
     3061 ccgccccatg gctgactaat tttttttatt tatgcagagg ccgaggccgc ctcggcctct
     3121 gagctattcc agaagtagtg aggaggcttt tttggaggcc tagggacgta cccaattcgc
     3181 cctatagtga gtcgtattac gcgcgctcac tggccgtcgt tttacaacgt cgtgactggg
     3241 aaaaccctgg cgttacccaa cttaatcgcc ttgcagcaca tccccctttc gccagctggc
     3301 gtaatagcga agaggcccgc accgatcgcc cttcccaaca gttgcgcagc ctgaatggcg
     3361 aatgggnnnn nnnnnnnnnn nnnnnnnnnn nnnnnnnnnn nnnnnnnnnn nnnnnnnnnn
     3421 nnnnnnnnnn nnnnnnnnnn nnnnnnnnnn nnnnnnnnnn nnnnnnnnnn nnnnnnnnnn
     3481 nnnnnnnnnn cnnnnnnnnn nnnnnnnnnn nnnnnnnnnn nnnnnnnnnn nnnnnnnnnn
     3541 nnnnnnnnnn nnnnnnnnnn nnnnnnnnnn nnnnnnnnnn nnannnnnnn nnnnnnnnnn
     3601 nnnnnnnnnn nnnnnnnnnn nnnnnnnnnn nncctttgac gttggagtcc acgttcttta
     3661 atagtggact cttgttccaa actggaacaa cactcaaccc tatctcggtc tattcttttg
     3721 atttataagg gattttgccg atttcggcct attggttaaa aaatgagctg atttaacaaa
     3781 aatttaacgc gaattttaac aaaatattaa cgcttacaat ttaggtggca cttttcgggg
     3841 aaatgtgcgc ggaaccccta tttgtttatt tttctaaata cattcaaata tgtatccgct
     3901 catgagacaa taaccctgat aaatgcttca ataatattga aaaaggaaga gtatgagtat
     3961 tcaacatttc cgtgtcgccc ttattccctt ttttgcggca ttttgccttc ctgtttttgc
     4021 tcacccagaa acgctggtga aagtaaaaga tgctgaagat cagttgggtg cacgagtggg
     4081 ttacatcgaa ctggatctca acagcggtaa gatccttgag agttttcgcc ccgaagaacg
     4141 ttttccaatg atgagcactt ttaaagttct gctatgtggc gcggtattat cccgtattga
     4201 cgccgggcaa gagcaactcg gtcgccgcat acactattct cagaatgact tggttgagta
     4261 ctcaccagtc acagaaaagc atcttacgga tggcatgaca gtaagagaat tatgcagtgc
     4321 tgccataacc atgagtgata acactgcggc caacttactt ctgacaacga tcggaggacc
     4381 gaaggagcta accgcttttt tgcacaacat gggggatcat gtaactcgcc ttgatcgttg
     4441 ggaaccggag ctgaatgaag ccataccaaa cgacgagcgt gacaccacga tgcctgtagc
     4501 aatggcaaca acgttgcgca aactattaac tggcgaacta cttactctag cttcccggca
     4561 acaattaata gactggatgg aggcggataa agttgcagga ccacttctgc gctcggccct
     4621 tccggctggc tggtttattg ctgataaatc tggagccggt gagcgtgggt ctcgcggtat
     4681 cattgcagca ctggggccag atggtaagcc ctcccgtatc gtagttatct acacgacggg
     4741 gagtcaggca actatggatg aacgaaatag acagatcgct gagataggtg cctcactgat
     4801 taagcattgg taactgtcag accaagttta ctcatatata ctttagattg atttaaaact
     4861 tcatttttaa tttaaaagga tctaggtgaa gatccttttt gataatctca tgaccaaaat
     4921 cccttaacgt gagttttcgt tccactgagc gtcagacccc gtagaaaaga tcaaaggatc
     4981 ttcttgagat cctttttttc tgcgcgtaat ctgctgcttg caaacaaaaa aaccaccgct
     5041 accagcggtg gtttgtttgc cggatcaaga gctaccaact ctttttccga aggtaactgg
     5101 cttcagcaga gcgcagatac caaatactgt tcttctagtg tagccgtagt taggccacca
     5161 cttcaagaac tctgtagcac cgcctacata cctcgctctg ctaatcctgt taccagtggc
     5221 tgctgccagt ggcgataagt cgtgtcttac cgggttggac tcaagacgat agttaccgga
     5281 taaggcgcag cggtcgggct gaacgggggg ttcgtgcaca cagcccagct tggagcgaac
     5341 gacctacacc gaactgagat acctacagcg tgagctatga gaaagcgcca cgcttcccga
     5401 agggagaaag gcggacaggt atccggtaag cggcagggtc ggaacaggag agcgcacgag
     5461 ggagcttcca gggggaaacg cctggtatct ttatagtcct gtcgggtttc gccacctctg
     5521 acttgagcgt cgatttttgt gatgctcgtc aggggggcgg agcctatgga aaaacgccag
     5581 caacgcggcc tttttacggt tcctggcctt ttgctggcct tttgctcaca tgttctttcc
     5641 tgcgttatcc cctgattctg tggataaccg tattaccgcc tttgagtgag ctgataccgc
     5701 tcgccgcagc cgaacgaccg agcgcagcga gtcagtgagc gaggaagcgg aagagcgccc
     5761 aatacgcaaa ccgcctctcc ccgcgcgttg gccgattcat taatgcagct ggcacgacag
     5821 gtttcccgac tggaaagcgg gcagtgagcg caacgcaatt aatgtgagtt agctcactca
     5881 ttaggcaccc caggctttac actttatgct tccggctcgt atgttgtgtg gaattgtgag
     5941 cggataacaa tttcacacag gaaacagcta tgaccatgat tacgccaagc gcgcaattaa
     6001 ccctcactaa agggaacaaa agctggagct gcaagcttaa tgtagtctta tgcaatactc
     6061 ttgtagtctt gcaacatggt aacgatgagt tagcaacatg ccttacaagg agagaaaaag
     6121 caccgtgcat gccgattggt ggaagtaagg tggtacgatc gtgccttatt aggaaggcaa
     6181 cagacgggtc tgacatggat tggacgaacc actgaattgc cgcattgcag agatattgta
     6241 tttaagtgcc tagctcgata cataaacggg tctctctggt tagaccagat ctgagcctgg
     6301 gagctctctg gctaactagg gaacccactg cttaagcctc aataaagctt gccttgagtg
     6361 cttcaagtag tgtgtgcccg tctgttgtgt gactctggta actagagatc cctcagaccc
     6421 ttttagtcag tgtggaaaat ctctagcagt ggcgcccgaa cagggacttg aaagcgaaag
     6481 ggaaaccaga ggagctctct cgacgcagga ctcggcttgc tgaagcgcgc acggcaagag
     6541 gcgaggggcg gcgactggtg agtacgccaa aaattttgac tagcggaggc tagaaggaga
     6601 gagatgggtg cgagagcgtc agtattaagc gggggagaat tagatcgcga tgggaaaaaa
     6661 ttcggttaag gccaggggga aagaaaaaat ataaattaaa acatatagta tgggcaagca
     6721 gggagctaga acgattcgca gttaatcctg gcctgttaga aacatcagaa ggctgtagac
     6781 aaatactggg acagctacaa ccatcccttc agacaggatc agaagaactt agatcattat
     6841 ataatacagt agcaaccctc tattgtgtgc atcaaaggat agagataaaa gacaccaagg
     6901 aagctttaga caagatagag gaagagcaaa acaaaagtaa gaccaccgca cagcaagcgg
     6961 ccgctgatct tcagacctgg aggaggagat atgagggaca attggagaag tgaattatat
     7021 aaatataaag tagtaaaaat tgaaccatta ggagtagcac ccaccaaggc aaagagaaga
     7081 gtggtgcaga gagaaaaaag agcagtggga ataggagctt tgttccttgg gttcttggga
     7141 gcagcaggaa gcactatggg cgcagcgtca atgacgctga cggtacaggc cagacaatta
     7201 ttgtctggta tagtgcagca gcagaacaat ttgctgaggg ctattgaggc gcaacagcat
     7261 ctgttgcaac tcacagtctg gggcatcaag cagctccagg caagaatcct ggctgtggaa
     7321 agatacctaa aggatcaaca gctcctgggg atttggggtt gctctggaaa actcatttgc
     7381 accactgctg tgccttggaa tgctagttgg agtaataaat ctctggaaca gatttggaat
     7441 cacacgacct ggatggagtg ggacagagaa attaacaatt acacaagctt aatacactcc
     7501 ttaattgaag aatcgcaaaa ccagcaagaa aagaatgaac aagaattatt ggaattagat
     7561 aaatgggcaa gtttgtggaa ttggtttaac ataacaaatt ggctgtggta tataaaatta
     7621 ttcataatga tagtaggagg cttggtaggt ttaagaatag tttttgctgt actttctata
     7681 gtgaatagag ttaggcaggg atattcacca ttatcgtttc agacccacct cccaaccccg
     7741 aggggaccca gagagggcct atttcccatg attccttcat atttgcatat acgatacaag
     7801 gctgttagag agataattag aattaatttg actgtaaaca caaagatatt agtacaaaat
     7861 acgtgacgta gaaagtaata atttcttggg tagtttgcag ttttaaaatt atgttttaaa
     7921 atggactatc atatgcttac cgtaacttga aagtatttcg atttcttggc tttatatatc
     7981 ttgtggaaag gacgaaacac cgcaccgtcg gaacacatcc gtgttttaga gctagaaata
     8041 gcaagttaaa ataaggctag tccgttatca acttgaaaaa gtggcaccga gtcggtgctt
     8101 ttttaagctt ggcgtaacta gatcttgaga caaatggcag tattcatcca caattttaaa
     8161 agaaaagggg ggattggggg gtacagtgca ggggaaagaa tagtagacat aatagcaaca
     8221 gacatacaaa ctaaagaatt acaaaaacaa attacaaaaa ttcaaaattt tcgggtttat
     8281 tacagggaca gcagagatcc actttggcgc cggctcgagg ggg
//
