>Addgene plasmid #76226 | MYO3A gRNA (BRDN0001146256) | depositor partial sequence | sequence record 143686 | Target Sequence
CACCGTCGGAACACATCCGT
