>Addgene plasmid #76226 | MYO3A gRNA (BRDN0001146256) | addgene partial sequence | sequence record 185427 | hU6-F
GAAAGTAATAATTTCTTGGGTAGTTTGCAGTTTTAAAATTATGTTTTAAAATGGACTATCATATGCTTAC
CGTAACTTGAAAGTATTTCGATTTCTTGGCTTTATATATCTTGTGGAAAGGACGAAACACCGCACCGTCG
GAACACATCCGTGTTTTAGAGCTAGAAATAGCAAGTTAAAATAAGGCTAGTCCGTTATCAACTTGAAAAA
GTGGCACCGAGTCGGTGCTTTTTTAAGCTTGGCGTAACTAGATCTTGAGACAAATGGCAGTATTCATCCA
CAATTTTAAAAGAAAAGGGGGGATTGGGGGGTACAGTGCAGGGGAAAGAATAGTAGACATAATAGCAACA
GACATACAAACTAAAGAATTACAAAAACAAATTACAAAAATTCAAAATTTTCGGGTTTATTACAGGGACA
GCAGAGATCCACTTTGGCGCCGGCTCGAGGGGGCCCGGGTGCAAAGATGGATAAAGTTTTAAACAGAGAG
GAATCTTTGCAGCTAATGGACCTTCTAGGTCTTGAAAGGAGTGGGAATTGGCTCCGGTGCCCGTCAGTGG
GCAGAGCGCA
